Addgene plasmid #77136: LAMTOR3 gRNA (BRDN0001147669)
Purpose: 3rd generation lentiviral gRNA plasmid targeting human LAMTOR3
Depositing lab: John Doench & David Root. Depositing organization: Broad Institute. Publication: Optimized sgRNA design to maximize activity and minimize off-target effects of CRISPR-Cas9. Doench JG, Fusi N, Sullender M, Hegde M, Vaimberg EW, Donovan KF, Smith I, Tothova Z, Wilen C, Orchard R, Virgin HW, Listgarten J, Root DE. Nat Biotechnol. 2016 Jan 18. doi: 10.1038/nbt.3437. PubMed 26780180.
Backbone
  Vector backbone: lentiGuide-Puro
  Backbone manufacturer: Zhang Lab (Addgene plasmid # 52963)
  Vector type: Mammalian Expression, Lentiviral, CRISPR
  Selectable markers: Puromycin
Growth in bacteria
  Bacterial resistance: Ampicillin, 100 μg/mL
  Growth temperature: 37°C
  Growth strain: DH5alpha
  Copy number: High Copy
Gene/Insert
  Gene/Insert name: LAMTOR3 (alt names: LAMTOR3; NM_001243736.1)
  gRNA/shRNA sequence: CTGTTACTATAACACCTACC
  Species: H. sapiens (human)
  Entrez Gene: LAMTOR3 (a.k.a. MAP2K1IP1, MAPBP, MAPKSP1, MP1, PRO0633, Ragulator3)
  Promoter: hU6
  Cloning method: Unknown
  Sequencing primers: 5′ U6-F; 3′ pS2-R
Terms and licenses: Academic/Nonprofit Terms; Industry Terms: Not Available to Industry
Depositor comments: The gRNA was designed to target the following Genbank reference sequence(s): NM_001243736.1,NM_021970.3. Note that this plasmid does NOT contain Cas9. It should be used in conjunction with lentiCas9-Blast (Addgene #52962) or otherwise with cell lines already expressing Cas9. Browse the full kinome gRNA library at http://www.addgene.org/pooled-library/broadgpp-human-kinome/ or visit http://www.broadinstitute.org/rnai/public/ for detailed protocols and information.
How to cite: LAMTOR3 gRNA (BRDN0001147669) was a gift from John Doench & David Root (Addgene plasmid # 77136 ; http://n2t.net/addgene:77136 ; RRID:Addgene_77136)
