[The description below was written by a language model from this plasmid's Addgene catalogue record and pLannotate feature annotations shown in this document.]
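Description:
LAMTOR3 gRNA (BRDN0001147669) is a third-generation lentiviral CRISPR guide plasmid built on the lentiGuide-Puro backbone, carrying a single guide RNA directed against human LAMTOR3 (also known as MAPKSP1, MP1 or Ragulator3). It is propagated in E. coli as a high-copy plasmid through a ColE1/pUC-type origin with β-lactamase conferring ampicillin resistance. The 8,323 nt annotated sequence also contains an f1 origin, an SV40 origin and poly(A) signal, and lac, T7 and T3 promoter remnants inherited from the cloning backbone.

The lentiviral cassette begins with an RSV promoter fused to a truncated HIV-1 5' LTR, which makes genomic RNA production Tat-independent. It is followed by the Ψ packaging signal with a partial gag sequence and the Rev response element for Rev-dependent nuclear export. Within the transfer region, a human U6 RNA polymerase III promoter drives the LAMTOR3-specific spacer joined to the Streptococcus pyogenes Cas9 guide scaffold. A cPPT/CTS element sits just downstream of this unit and aids nuclear import of the reverse-transcribed genome. A separate EF-1α core promoter with its intron A then expresses puromycin N-acetyltransferase, allowing selection of transduced mammalian cells. WPRE enhances transcript expression, and the self-inactivating ΔU3 3' LTR closes the cassette.

The plasmid does not encode Cas9, so it is meant to be used together with a separate Cas9 vector such as lentiCas9-Blast or in cells that already express Cas9. The guide was designed against two LAMTOR3 reference transcripts and belongs to a human kinome gRNA collection produced with optimized sgRNA design rules. It is suited to knocking out LAMTOR3 in human cells.
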