Features (pLannotate 1.2.2; 29 found; start..end, strand, type, name):
     14..80      +  CDS            small t antigen (fragment): SV40 (simian virus 40) small t antigen
    106..317     +  promoter       EF-1α core promoter: core promoter for human elongation factor EF-1α
    318..1256    +  intron         EF-1α intron A: intron upstream of the start codon of human EF-1α
   1278..1877    +  CDS            PuroR (fragment): puromycin N-acetyltransferase; pac from Streptomyces; confers resistance to puromycin
   1893..2481    +  misc_feature   WPRE: woodchuck hepatitis virus posttranscriptional regulatory element
   2532..2551    +  misc_feature   cPPT/CTS (fragment): central polypurine tract and central termination sequence of HIV-1
   2553..2786    +  LTR            3' LTR (ΔU3): self-inactivating 3' long terminal repeat (LTR) from HIV-1
   2864..2985    +  polyA_signal   SV40 poly(A) signal: SV40 polyadenylation signal
   3025..3160    +  rep_origin     SV40 ori: SV40 origin of replication
   3181..3199    -  promoter       T7 promoter: promoter for bacteriophage T7 RNA polymerase
   3207..3362    +  CDS            lacZα (fragment): LacZα fragment of β-galactosidase; lacZ fragment
   3367..3795    +  rep_origin     f1 ori (sequence partly withheld): f1 bacteriophage origin of replication; arrow indicates direction of (+) strand synthesis
   3848..3952    +  promoter       AmpR promoter: bla
   3953..4813    +  CDS            AmpR: β-lactamase; bla; confers resistance to ampicillin, carbenicillin, and related antibiotics
   4984..5572    +  rep_origin     ori: high-copy-number ColE1/pMB1/pBR322/pUC origin of replication
   5755..5847    +  CDS            lacI (fragment): lac repressor; lacI; The lac repressor binds to the lac operator to inhibit transcription in E. coli. This inhibition can be relieved by adding lactose or isopropyl-β-D-thiogalactopyranoside (IPTG).
   5860..5881    +  protein_bind   CAP binding site: CAP binding activates transcription in the presence of cAMP. E. coli catabolite activator protein
   5896..5926    +  promoter       lac promoter: promoter for the E. coli lac operon
   5934..5950    +  protein_bind   lac operator: The lac repressor binds to the lac operator to inhibit transcription in E. coli. This inhibition can be relieved by adding lactose or isopropyl-β-D-thiogalactopyranoside (IPTG). lac repressor encoded by lacI
   5995..6013    +  promoter       T3 promoter: promoter for bacteriophage T3 RNA polymerase
   6041..6267    +  promoter       RSV promoter: Rous sarcoma virus enhancer/promoter
   6268..6448    +  LTR            5' LTR (truncated): truncated 5' long terminal repeat (LTR) from HIV-1
   6495..6620    +  misc_feature   HIV-1 Ψ: packaging signal of human immunodeficiency virus type 1
   6604..6967    +  CDS            HIV-1 gag (fragment): gag protein from human immunodeficiency virus 1; gag
   7113..7346    +  misc_feature   RRE: The Rev response element (RRE) of HIV-1 allows for Rev-dependent mRNA export from the nucleus to the cytoplasm.
   7723..7749    +  CDS            Rev (fragment): human immunodeficiency virus 1 (HIV-1) Rev protein; rev; enhances nuclear export of unspliced and incompletely spliced viral mRNAs
   7753..7993    +  promoter       U6 promoter: RNA polymerase III promoter for human U6 snRNA
   8023..8098    +  misc_RNA       gRNA scaffold: guide RNA scaffold for the Streptococcus pyogenes CRISPR/Cas9 system
   8154..8271    +  misc_feature   cPPT/CTS: central polypurine tract and central termination sequence of HIV-1
>Addgene plasmid #77136 | LAMTOR3 gRNA (BRDN0001147669) | addgene full sequence | sequence record 189016 | Addgene Assembled Sequence
CCCGGGTGCAAAGATGGATAAAGTTTTAAACAGAGAGGAATCTTTGCAGCTAATGGACCTTCTAGGTCTT
GAAAGGAGTGGGAATTGGCTCCGGTGCCCGTCAGTGGGCAGAGCGCACATCGCCCACAGTCCCCGAGAAG
TTGGGGGGAGGGGTCGGCAATTGATCCGGTGCCTAGAGAAGGTGGCGCGGGGTAAACTGGGAAAGTGATG
TCGTGTACTGGCTCCGCCTTTTTCCCGAGGGTGGGGGAGAACCGTATATAAGTGCAGTAGTCGCCGTGAA
CGTTCTTTTTCGCAACGGGTTTGCCGCCAGAACACAGGTAAGTGCCGTGTGTGGTTCCCGCGGGCCTGGC
CTCTTTACGGGTTATGGCCCTTGCGTGCCTTGAATTACTTCCACCTGGCTGCAGTACGTGATTCTTGATC
CCGAGCTTCGGGTTGGAAGTGGGTGGGAGAGTTCGAGGCCTTGCGCTTAAGGAGCCCCTTCGCCTCGTGC
TTGAGTTGAGGCCTGGCCTGGGCGCTGGGGCCGCCGCGTGCGAATCTGGTGGCACCTTCGCGCCTGTCTC
GCTGCTTTCGATAAGTCTCTAGCCATTTAAAATTTTTGATGACCTGCTGCGACGCTTTTTTTCTGGCAAG
ATAGTCTTGTAAATGCGGGCCAAGATCTGCACACTGGTATTTCGGTTTTTGGGGCCGCGGGCGGCGACGG
GGCCCGTGCGTCCCAGCGCACATGTTCGGCGAGGCGGGGCCTGCGAGCGCGGCCACCGAGAATCGGACGG
GGGTAGTCTCAAGCTGGCCGGCCTGCTCTGGTGCCTGGCCTCGCGCCGCCGTGTATCGCCCCGCCCTGGG
CGGCAAGGCTGGCCCGGTCGGCACCAGTTGCGTGAGCGGAAAGATGGCCGCTTCCCGGCCCTGCTGCAGG
GAGCTCAAAATGGAGGACGCGGCGCTCGGGAGAGCGGGCGGGTGAGTCACCCACACAAAGGAAAAGGGCC
TTTCCGTCCTCAGCCGTCGCTTCATGTGACTCCACGGAGTACCGGGCGCCGTCCAGGCACCTCGATTAGT
TCTCGAGCTTTTGGAGTACGTCGTCTTTAGGTTGGGGGGAGGGGTTTTATGCGATGGAGTTTCCCCACAC
TGAGTGGGTGGAGACTGAAGTTAGGCCAGCTTGGCACTTGATGTAATTCTCCTTGGAATTTGCCCTTTTT
GAGTTTGGATCTTGGTTCATTCTCAAGCCTCAGACAGTGGTTCAAAGTTTTTTTCTTCCATTTCAGGTGT
CGTGACGTACGGCCACCATGACCGAGTACAAGCCCACGGTGCGCCTCGCCACCCGCGACGACGTCCCCAG
GGCCGTACGCACCCTCGCCGCCGCGTTCGCCGACTACCCCGCCACGCGCCACACCGTCGATCCGGACCGC
CACATCGAGCGGGTCACCGAGCTGCAAGAACTCTTCCTCACGCGCGTCGGGCTCGACATCGGCAAGGTGT
GGGTCGCGGACGACGGCGCCGCCGTGGCGGTCTGGACCACGCCGGAGAGCGTCGAAGCGGGGGCGGTGTT
CGCCGAGATCGGCCCGCGCATGGCCGAGTTGAGCGGTTCCCGGCTGGCCGCGCAGCAACAGATGGAAGGC
CTCCTGGCGCCGCACCGGCCCAAGGAGCCCGCGTGGTTCCTGGCCACCGTCGGAGTCTCGCCCGACCACC
AGGGCAAGGGTCTGGGCAGCGCCGTCGTGCTCCCCGGAGTGGAGGCGGCCGAGCGCGCCGGGGTGCCCGC
CTTCCTGGAGACCTCCGCGCCCCGCAACCTCCCCTTCTACGAGCGGCTCGGCTTCACCGTCACCGCCGAC
GTCGAGGTGCCCGAAGGACCGCGCACCTGGTGCATGACCCGCAAGCCCGGTGCCTGAACGCGTTAAGTCG
ACAATCAACCTCTGGATTACAAAATTTGTGAAAGATTGACTGGTATTCTTAACTATGTTGCTCCTTTTAC
GCTATGTGGATACGCTGCTTTAATGCCTTTGTATCATGCTATTGCTTCCCGTATGGCTTTCATTTTCTCC
TCCTTGTATAAATCCTGGTTGCTGTCTCTTTATGAGGAGTTGTGGCCCGTTGTCAGGCAACGTGGCGTGG
TGTGCACTGTGTTTGCTGACGCAACCCCCACTGGTTGGGGCATTGCCACCACCTGTCAGCTCCTTTCCGG
GACTTTCGCTTTCCCCCTCCCTATTGCCACGGCGGAACTCATCGCCGCCTGCCTTGCCCGCTGCTGGACA
GGGGCTCGGCTGTTGGGCACTGACAATTCCGTGGTGTTGTCGGGGAAATCATCGTCCTTTCCTTGGCTGC
TCGCCTGTGTTGCCACCTGGATTCTGCGCGGGACGTCCTTCTGCTACGTCCCTTCGGCCCTCAATCCAGC
GGACCTTCCTTCCCGCGGCCTGCTGCCGGCTCTGCGGCCTCTTCCGCGTCTTCGCCTTCGCCCTCAGACG
AGTCGGATCTCCCTTTGGGCCGCCTCCCCGCGTCGACTTTAAGACCAATGACTTACAAGGCAGCTGTAGA
TCTTAGCCACTTTTTAAAAGAAAAGGGGGGACTGGAAGGGCTAATTCACTCCCAACGAAGACAAGATCTG
CTTTTTGCTTGTACTGGGTCTCTCTGGTTAGACCAGATCTGAGCCTGGGAGCTCTCTGGCTAACTAGGGA
ACCCACTGCTTAAGCCTCAATAAAGCTTGCCTTGAGTGCTTCAAGTAGTGTGTGCCCGTCTGTTGTGTGA
CTCTGGTAACTAGAGATCCCTCAGACCCTTTTAGTCAGTGTGGAAAATCTCTAGCAGTACGTATAGTAGT
TCATGTCATCTTATTATTCAGTATTTATAACTTGCAAAGAAATGAATATCAGAGAGTGAGAGGAACTTGT
TTATTGCAGCTTATAATGGTTACAAATAAAGCAATAGCATCACAAATTTCACAAATAAAGCATTTTTTTC
ACTGCATTCTAGTTGTGGTTTGTCCAAACTCATCAATGTATCTTATCATGTCTGGCTCTAGCTATCCCGC
CCCTAACTCCGCCCATCCCGCCCCTAACTCCGCCCAGTTCCGCCCATTCTCCGCCCCATGGCTGACTAAT
TTTTTTTATTTATGCAGAGGCCGAGGCCGCCTCGGCCTCTGAGCTATTCCAGAAGTAGTGAGGAGGCTTT
TTTGGAGGCCTAGGGACGTACCCAATTCGCCCTATAGTGAGTCGTATTACGCGCGCTCACTGGCCGTCGT
TTTACAACGTCGTGACTGGGAAAACCCTGGCGTTACCCAACTTAATCGCCTTGCAGCACATCCCCCTTTC
GCCAGCTGGCGTAATAGCGAAGAGGCCCGCACCGATCGCCCTTCCCAACAGTTGCGCAGCCTGAATGGCG
AATGGG
[124 nt withheld, positions 3367-3490]
C
[91 nt withheld, positions 3492-3582]
A
[49 nt withheld, positions 3584-3632]
CCTTTGACGTTGGAGTCCACGTTCTTT
[37 nt withheld, positions 3660-3696]
ACCCTATCTCGGTCTATTCTTTTGATTTATAAGGGATTTTGCCGATTTCGGCCTATTGGTTAAAAAATGA
GCTGATTTAACAAAAATTTAACGCGAATTTTAACAAAATATTAACGCTTACAATTTAGGTGGCACTTTTC
GGGGAAATGTGCGCGGAACCCCTATTTGTTTATTTTTCTAAATACATTCAAATATGTATCCGCTCATGAG
ACAATAACCCTGATAAATGCTTCAATAATATTGAAAAAGGAAGAGTATGAGTATTCAACATTTCCGTGTC
GCCCTTATTCCCTTTTTTGCGGCATTTTGCCTTCCTGTTTTTGCTCACCCAGAAACGCTGGTGAAAGTAA
AAGATGCTGAAGATCAGTTGGGTGCACGAGTGGGTTACATCGAACTGGATCTCAACAGCGGTAAGATCCT
TGAGAGTTTTCGCCCCGAAGAACGTTTTCCAATGATGAGCACTTTTAAAGTTCTGCTATGTGGCGCGGTA
TTATCCCGTATTGACGCCGGGCAAGAGCAACTCGGTCGCCGCATACACTATTCTCAGAATGACTTGGTTG
AGTACTCACCAGTCACAGAAAAGCATCTTACGGATGGCATGACAGTAAGAGAATTATGCAGTGCTGCCAT
AACCATGAGTGATAACACTGCGGCCAACTTACTTCTGACAACGATCGGAGGACCGAAGGAGCTAACCGCT
TTTTTGCACAACATGGGGGATCATGTAACTCGCCTTGATCGTTGGGAACCGGAGCTGAATGAAGCCATAC
CAAACGACGAGCGTGACACCACGATGCCTGTAGCAATGGCAACAACGTTGCGCAAACTATTAACTGGCGA
ACTACTTACTCTAGCTTCCCGGCAACAATTAATAGACTGGATGGAGGCGGATAAAGTTGCAGGACCACTT
CTGCGCTCGGCCCTTCCGGCTGGCTGGTTTATTGCTGATAAATCTGGAGCCGGTGAGCGTGGGTCTCGCG
GTATCATTGCAGCACTGGGGCCAGATGGTAAGCCCTCCCGTATCGTAGTTATCTACACGACGGGGAGTCA
GGCAACTATGGATGAACGAAATAGACAGATCGCTGAGATAGGTGCCTCACTGATTAAGCATTGGTAACTG
TCAGACCAAGTTTACTCATATATACTTTAGATTGATTTAAAACTTCATTTTTAATTTAAAAGGATCTAGG
TGAAGATCCTTTTTGATAATCTCATGACCAAAATCCCTTAACGTGAGTTTTCGTTCCACTGAGCGTCAGA
CCCCGTAGAAAAGATCAAAGGATCTTCTTGAGATCCTTTTTTTCTGCGCGTAATCTGCTGCTTGCAAACA
AAAAAACCACCGCTACCAGCGGTGGTTTGTTTGCCGGATCAAGAGCTACCAACTCTTTTTCCGAAGGTAA
CTGGCTTCAGCAGAGCGCAGATACCAAATACTGTTCTTCTAGTGTAGCCGTAGTTAGGCCACCACTTCAA
GAACTCTGTAGCACCGCCTACATACCTCGCTCTGCTAATCCTGTTACCAGTGGCTGCTGCCAGTGGCGAT
AAGTCGTGTCTTACCGGGTTGGACTCAAGACGATAGTTACCGGATAAGGCGCAGCGGTCGGGCTGAACGG
GGGGTTCGTGCACACAGCCCAGCTTGGAGCGAACGACCTACACCGAACTGAGATACCTACAGCGTGAGCT
ATGAGAAAGCGCCACGCTTCCCGAAGGGAGAAAGGCGGACAGGTATCCGGTAAGCGGCAGGGTCGGAACA
GGAGAGCGCACGAGGGAGCTTCCAGGGGGAAACGCCTGGTATCTTTATAGTCCTGTCGGGTTTCGCCACC
TCTGACTTGAGCGTCGATTTTTGTGATGCTCGTCAGGGGGGCGGAGCCTATGGAAAAACGCCAGCAACGC
GGCCTTTTTACGGTTCCTGGCCTTTTGCTGGCCTTTTGCTCACATGTTCTTTCCTGCGTTATCCCCTGAT
TCTGTGGATAACCGTATTACCGCCTTTGAGTGAGCTGATACCGCTCGCCGCAGCCGAACGACCGAGCGCA
GCGAGTCAGTGAGCGAGGAAGCGGAAGAGCGCCCAATACGCAAACCGCCTCTCCCCGCGCGTTGGCCGAT
TCATTAATGCAGCTGGCACGACAGGTTTCCCGACTGGAAAGCGGGCAGTGAGCGCAACGCAATTAATGTG
AGTTAGCTCACTCATTAGGCACCCCAGGCTTTACACTTTATGCTTCCGGCTCGTATGTTGTGTGGAATTG
TGAGCGGATAACAATTTCACACAGGAAACAGCTATGACCATGATTACGCCAAGCGCGCAATTAACCCTCA
CTAAAGGGAACAAAAGCTGGAGCTGCAAGCTTAATGTAGTCTTATGCAATACTCTTGTAGTCTTGCAACA
TGGTAACGATGAGTTAGCAACATGCCTTACAAGGAGAGAAAAAGCACCGTGCATGCCGATTGGTGGAAGT
AAGGTGGTACGATCGTGCCTTATTAGGAAGGCAACAGACGGGTCTGACATGGATTGGACGAACCACTGAA
TTGCCGCATTGCAGAGATATTGTATTTAAGTGCCTAGCTCGATACATAAACGGGTCTCTCTGGTTAGACC
AGATCTGAGCCTGGGAGCTCTCTGGCTAACTAGGGAACCCACTGCTTAAGCCTCAATAAAGCTTGCCTTG
AGTGCTTCAAGTAGTGTGTGCCCGTCTGTTGTGTGACTCTGGTAACTAGAGATCCCTCAGACCCTTTTAG
TCAGTGTGGAAAATCTCTAGCAGTGGCGCCCGAACAGGGACTTGAAAGCGAAAGGGAAACCAGAGGAGCT
CTCTCGACGCAGGACTCGGCTTGCTGAAGCGCGCACGGCAAGAGGCGAGGGGCGGCGACTGGTGAGTACG
CCAAAAATTTTGACTAGCGGAGGCTAGAAGGAGAGAGATGGGTGCGAGAGCGTCAGTATTAAGCGGGGGA
GAATTAGATCGCGATGGGAAAAAATTCGGTTAAGGCCAGGGGGAAAGAAAAAATATAAATTAAAACATAT
AGTATGGGCAAGCAGGGAGCTAGAACGATTCGCAGTTAATCCTGGCCTGTTAGAAACATCAGAAGGCTGT
AGACAAATACTGGGACAGCTACAACCATCCCTTCAGACAGGATCAGAAGAACTTAGATCATTATATAATA
CAGTAGCAACCCTCTATTGTGTGCATCAAAGGATAGAGATAAAAGACACCAAGGAAGCTTTAGACAAGAT
AGAGGAAGAGCAAAACAAAAGTAAGACCACCGCACAGCAAGCGGCCGCTGATCTTCAGACCTGGAGGAGG
AGATATGAGGGACAATTGGAGAAGTGAATTATATAAATATAAAGTAGTAAAAATTGAACCATTAGGAGTA
GCACCCACCAAGGCAAAGAGAAGAGTGGTGCAGAGAGAAAAAAGAGCAGTGGGAATAGGAGCTTTGTTCC
TTGGGTTCTTGGGAGCAGCAGGAAGCACTATGGGCGCAGCGTCAATGACGCTGACGGTACAGGCCAGACA
ATTATTGTCTGGTATAGTGCAGCAGCAGAACAATTTGCTGAGGGCTATTGAGGCGCAACAGCATCTGTTG
CAACTCACAGTCTGGGGCATCAAGCAGCTCCAGGCAAGAATCCTGGCTGTGGAAAGATACCTAAAGGATC
AACAGCTCCTGGGGATTTGGGGTTGCTCTGGAAAACTCATTTGCACCACTGCTGTGCCTTGGAATGCTAG
TTGGAGTAATAAATCTCTGGAACAGATTTGGAATCACACGACCTGGATGGAGTGGGACAGAGAAATTAAC
AATTACACAAGCTTAATACACTCCTTAATTGAAGAATCGCAAAACCAGCAAGAAAAGAATGAACAAGAAT
TATTGGAATTAGATAAATGGGCAAGTTTGTGGAATTGGTTTAACATAACAAATTGGCTGTGGTATATAAA
ATTATTCATAATGATAGTAGGAGGCTTGGTAGGTTTAAGAATAGTTTTTGCTGTACTTTCTATAGTGAAT
AGAGTTAGGCAGGGATATTCACCATTATCGTTTCAGACCCACCTCCCAACCCCGAGGGGACCCAGAGAGG
GCCTATTTCCCATGATTCCTTCATATTTGCATATACGATACAAGGCTGTTAGAGAGATAATTAGAATTAA
TTTGACTGTAAACACAAAGATATTAGTACAAAATACGTGACGTAGAAAGTAATAATTTCTTGGGTAGTTT
GCAGTTTTAAAATTATGTTTTAAAATGGACTATCATATGCTTACCGTAACTTGAAAGTATTTCGATTTCT
TGGCTTTATATATCTTGTGGAAAGGACGAAACACCGCTGTTACTATAACACCTACCGTTTTAGAGCTAGA
AATAGCAAGTTAAAATAAGGCTAGTCCGTTATCAACTTGAAAAAGTGGCACCGAGTCGGTGCTTTTTTAA
GCTTGGCGTAACTAGATCTTGAGACAAATGGCAGTATTCATCCACAATTTTAAAAGAAAAGGGGGGATTG
GGGGGTACAGTGCAGGGGAAAGAATAGTAGACATAATAGCAACAGACATACAAACTAAAGAATTACAAAA
ACAAATTACAAAAATTCAAAATTTTCGGGTTTATTACAGGGACAGCAGAGATCCACTTTGGCGCCGGCTC
GAGGGGG
