>Addgene plasmid #77136 | LAMTOR3 gRNA (BRDN0001147669) | depositor partial sequence | sequence record 144596 | Target Sequence
CTGTTACTATAACACCTACC
