>Addgene plasmid #77136 | LAMTOR3 gRNA (BRDN0001147669) | addgene partial sequence | sequence record 152831 | hU6-F 5'-GAGGGCCTATTTCCCATGATT-3'
AAAGTAATAATTTCTTGGGTAGTTTGCAGTTTTAAAATTATGTTTTAAAATGGACTATCATATGCTTACC
GTAACTTGAAAGTATTTCGATTTCTTGGCTTTATATATCTTGTGGAAAGGACGAAACACCGCTGTTACTA
TAACACCTACCGTTTTAGAGCTAGAAATAGCAAGTTAAAATAAGGCTAGTCCGTTATCAACTTGAAAAAG
TGGCACCGAGTCGGTGCTTTTTTAAGCTTGGCGTAACTAGATCTTGAGACAAATGGCAGTATTCATCCAC
AATTTTAAAAGAAAAGGGGGGATTGGGGGGTACAGTGCAGGGGAAAGAATAGTAGACATAATAGCAACAG
ACATACAAACTAAAGAATTACAAAAACAAATTACAAAAATTCAAAATTTTCGGGTTTATTACAGGGACAG
CAGAGATCCACTTTGGCGCCGGCTCGAGGGGGCCCGGGTGCAAAGATGGATAAAGTTTTAAACAGAGAGG
AATCTTTGCAGCTAATGGACCTTCTAGGTCTTGAAAGGAGTGGGAATTGGCTCCGGTGCCCGTCAGTGGG
CAGAGCGCACATCGCCCACAGTCCCCGAGAAGTTGGGGGGAGGGGTCGGCAATTGATCCGGTGCCTA
